Addgene plasmid #118296: GFP-ERK2
Purpose: Expression of Rat ERK2
Depositing lab: Philip Stork. Depositing organization: Oregon Health & Science University. Publication: Examining the mechanism of Erk nuclear translocation using green fluorescent protein. Horgan AM, Stork PJ. Exp Cell Res. 2003 May 1;285(2):208-20. S0014482703000375 PubMed 12706116.
Backbone
  Vector backbone: peGFP-C1
  Backbone manufacturer: clontech
  Vector type: Mammalian Expression
Growth in bacteria
  Bacterial resistance: Kanamycin, 50 μg/mL
  Growth temperature: 37°C
  Growth strain: DH5alpha
  Copy number: High Copy
Gene/Insert
  Gene/Insert name: ERK2
  Species: R. norvegicus (rat)
  Insert size (bp): 1077
  Entrez Gene: Mapk1 (a.k.a. ERK-2, ERT1, Erk2, p42-MAPK)
  Tag / fusion protein: GFP (N terminal on backbone)
  Cloning method: Restriction Enzyme; 5′ cloning site XhoI (unknown if destroyed); 3′ cloning site BamHI (unknown if destroyed)
  Sequencing primers: 5′ EGFP-C; 3′ rev:acctctacaaatgtggtatg
Terms and licenses: Academic/Nonprofit Terms; Industry Terms: Not Available to Industry
Depositor comments: ERK2 constructs were subcloned into pEGFP-C1 with XhoI and BamHI (GFP-XhoI-ERK-BamHI)
How to cite: GFP-ERK2 was a gift from Philip Stork (Addgene plasmid # 118296 ; http://n2t.net/addgene:118296 ; RRID:Addgene_118296)
