[The description below was written by a language model from this plasmid's Addgene catalogue record and pLannotate feature annotations shown in this document.]
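Description:
GFP-ERK2 is a mammalian expression plasmid built on the Clontech pEGFP-C1 backbone that produces rat ERK2 (Mapk1, also called p42-MAPK) fused at its N terminus to EGFP. The roughly 1.1 kb ERK2 coding sequence was subcloned between the XhoI and BamHI sites of the multiple cloning site, so it sits directly downstream of and in frame with the EGFP open reading frame. The feature table for the 5,764 nt sequence shows the fusion driven by the human cytomegalovirus immediate early enhancer and promoter and terminated by the SV40 polyadenylation signal. The automated annotation labels the insert by its closest match, mouse Mapk1, whereas the catalogue entry gives the species as rat; the two orthologues are highly similar. The short large T antigen, ble and bGH poly(A) fragments in the table are most likely incidental matches to backbone sequence rather than functional elements.

The plasmid replicates in E. coli from a high-copy ColE1/pUC-type origin and also carries an f1 origin for single-stranded DNA production. A single NeoR/KanR gene (Tn5 aminoglycoside phosphotransferase) serves both hosts. The bacterial bla promoter drives it for kanamycin selection in bacteria, and the SV40 enhancer and early promoter drive it in mammalian cells, with the HSV TK polyadenylation signal downstream, allowing G418 selection of stable transfectants.

The construct allows constitutive expression of fluorescently labelled ERK2 in transfected mammalian cells. The associated publication indicates that it was used to examine the mechanism of ERK nuclear translocation by following the GFP signal.
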