Features (pLannotate 1.2.2; 15 found; start..end, strand, type, name):
     56..359     +  enhancer       CMV enhancer: human cytomegalovirus immediate early enhancer
    360..563     +  promoter       CMV promoter: human cytomegalovirus (CMV) immediate early promoter
    608..1324    +  CDS            EGFP: EGFP is a basic (constitutively fluorescent) green fluorescent protein published in 1996, derived from Aequorea victoria. It is reported to be a rapidly-maturing weak dimer with moderate acid sensitivity.
   1325..1344    +  misc_feature   MCS (fragment): multiple cloning site
   1343..2413    +  CDS            Mapk1: MK01_MOUSE - Also known as Erk2, Mapk, Prkm1. Experimental evidence at protein level: Swiss-Prot protein existence level 1. Acts as a transcriptional repressor. Binds to a [GC]AAA[GC] consensus sequence. Repress the expression of interferon gamma-induced genes. Seems to bind to the promoter of CCL5, DMP1, IFIH1, IFITM1, IRF7, IRF9, LAMP3, OAS1, OAS2, OAS3 and STAT1. Transcriptional activity is independent of kinase activity. From Mus musculus (Mouse).
   2440..2524    +  CDS            large T antigen (fragment): large T antigen from SV40 (simian virus 40)
   2547..2668    +  polyA_signal   SV40 poly(A) signal: SV40 polyadenylation signal
   2702..3130    -  rep_origin     f1 ori (sequence partly withheld): f1 bacteriophage origin of replication; arrow indicates direction of (+) strand synthesis
   3157..3261    +  promoter       AmpR promoter: bla
   3263..3620    +  promoter       SV40 promoter: SV40 enhancer and early promoter
   3655..4449    +  CDS            NeoR/KanR: aminoglycoside phosphotransferase from Tn5; aph(3')-II (or nptII); confers resistance to neomycin, kanamycin, and G418 (Geneticin®)
   4470..4622    +  CDS            ble (fragment): BLE_KLEPN - Experimental evidence at protein level: Swiss-Prot protein existence level 1. Binding protein with a strong affinity to the bleomycin family of antibiotics. Binds to CL990; an antimitotic-antibiotic compound. From Klebsiella pneumoniae.
   4681..4728    +  polyA_signal   HSV TK poly(A) signal: herpes simplex virus thymidine kinase polyadenylation signal (Cole and Stacy, 1985)
   4819..4835    -  polyA_signal   bGH poly(A) signal (fragment): bovine growth hormone polyadenylation signal
   5057..5645    +  rep_origin     ori: high-copy-number ColE1/pMB1/pBR322/pUC origin of replication
>Addgene plasmid #118296 | GFP-ERK2 | addgene full sequence | sequence record 227422 | Addgene NGS Result
ATTAATAGTAATCAATTACGGGGTCATTAGTTCATAGCCCATATATGGAGTTCCGCGTTACATAACTTAC
GGTAAATGGCCCGCCTGGCTGACCGCCCAACGACCCCCGCCCATTGACGTCAATAATGACGTATGTTCCC
ATAGTAACGCCAATAGGGACTTTCCATTGACGTCAATGGGTGGAGTATTTACGGTAAACTGCCCACTTGG
CAGTACATCAAGTGTATCATATGCCAAGTACGCCCCCTATTGACGTCAATGACGGTAAATGGCCCGCCTG
GCATTATGCCCAGTACATGACCTTATGGGACTTTCCTACTTGGCAGTACATCTACGTATTAGTCATCGCT
ATTACCATGGTGATGCGGTTTTGGCAGTACATCAATGGGCGTGGATAGCGGTTTGACTCACGGGGATTTC
CAAGTCTCCACCCCATTGACGTCAATGGGAGTTTGTTTTGGCACCAAAATCAACGGGACTTTCCAAAATG
TCGTAACAACTCCGCCCCATTGACGCAAATGGGCGGTAGGCGTGTACGGTGGGAGGTCTATATAAGCAGA
GCTGGTTTAGTGAACCGTCAGATCCGCTAGCGCTACCGGTCGCCACCATGGTGAGCAAGGGCGAGGAGCT
GTTCACCGGGGTGGTGCCCATCCTGGTCGAGCTGGACGGCGACGTAAACGGCCACAAGTTCAGCGTGTCC
GGCGAGGGCGAGGGCGATGCCACCTACGGCAAGCTGACCCTGAAGTTCATCTGCACCACCGGCAAGCTGC
CCGTGCCCTGGCCCACCCTCGTGACCACCCTGACCTACGGCGTGCAGTGCTTCAGCCGCTACCCCGACCA
CATGAAGCAGCACGACTTCTTCAAGTCCGCCATGCCCGAAGGCTACGTCCAGGAGCGCACCATCTTCTTC
AAGGACGACGGCAACTACAAGACCCGCGCCGAGGTGAAGTTCGAGGGCGACACCCTGGTGAACCGCATCG
AGCTGAAGGGCATCGACTTCAAGGAGGACGGCAACATCCTGGGGCACAAGCTGGAGTACAACTACAACAG
CCACAACGTCTATATCATGGCCGACAAGCAGAAGAACGGCATCAAGGTGAACTTCAAGATCCGCCACAAC
ATCGAGGACGGCAGCGTGCAGCTCGCCGACCACTACCAGCAGAACACCCCCATCGGCGACGGCCCCGTGC
TGCTGCCCGACAACCACTACCTGAGCACCCAGTCCGCCCTGAGCAAAGACCCCAACGAGAAGCGCGATCA
CATGGTCCTGCTGGAGTTCGTGACCGCCGCCGGGATCACTCTCGGCATGGACGAGCTGTACAAGTCCGGA
CTCAGATCTCGAGCGGCGGCGGCGGCGGCGGGCCCGGAGATGGTCCGCGGGCAGGTGTTTGACGTAGGGC
CGCGCTACACCAACCTCTCGTACATCGGAGAAGGCGCCTACGGCATGGTTTGCTCTGCTTATGATAATCT
CAACAAAGTTCGAGTTGCTATCAAGAAAATCAGTCCTTTTGAGCACCAGACCTACTGTCAAAGAACCCTA
AGAGAGATAAAAATCTTACTGCGCTTCAGACATGAGAACATCATTGGCATCAATGACATCATCCGGGCAC
CAACCATTGAGCAAATGAAAGATGTATATATAGTACAGGACCTCATGGAGACGGACCTTTACAAGCTCTT
GAAGACACAGCACCTCAGCAATGACCACATCTGCTATTTTCTTTATCAGATCCTGAGAGGGCTAAAGTAT
ATCCATTCAGCTAACGTTCTGCACCGTGACCTCAAGCCTTCCAACCTCCTGCTGAACACCACTTGTGATC
TCAAGATCTGTGACTTTGGCCTTGCCCGTGTTGCAGATCCAGATCATGATCACACAGGGTTCTTGACAGA
GTACGTAGCCACACGTTGGTACAGAGCTCCAGAAATTATGTTGAATTCCAAGGGTTATACCAAGTCCATT
GATATTTGGTCTGTGGGCTGCATCCTGGCAGAGATGCTATCCAACAGGCCTATCTTCCCAGGAAAGCATT
ACCTTGACCAGCTGAATCACATCCTGGGTATTCTTGGATCTCCATCACAGGAAGATCTGAATTGTATAAT
AAATTTAAAAGCTAGAAACTATTTGCTTTCTCTCCCGCACAAAAATAAGGTGCCATGGAACAGGTTGTTC
CCAAATGCTGACTCCAAAGCTCTGGATTTACTGGATAAAATGTTGACATTTAACCCTCACAAGAGGATTG
AAGTTGAACAGGCTCTGGCCCACCCATACCTGGAGCAGTATTATGACCCAAGTGATGAGCCCATTGCTGA
AGCGCCATTCAAGTTTGACATGGAGTTGGACGACTTACCTAAGGAGAAGCTCAAAGAACTCATTTTTGAA
GAGACTGCTAGATTCCAGCCAGGATACAGATCTTAGAGGATCCACCGGATCTAGATAACTGATCATAATC
AGCCATACCACATTTGTAGAGGTTTTACTTGCTTTAAAAAACCTCCCACACCTCCCCCTGAACCTGAAAC
ATAAAATGAATGCAATTGTTGTTGTTAACTTGTTTATTGCAGCTTATAATGGTTACAAATAAAGCAATAG
CATCACAAATTTCACAAATAAAGCATTTTTTTCACTGCATTCTAGTTGTGGTTTGTCCAAACTCATCAAT
GTATCTTAACGCGTAAATTGTAAGCGTTAATATTTTGTTAAAATTCGCGTTAAATTTTTGTTAAATCAGC
TCATTTTTTAACCAATAGGCCGAAATCGGCAAAATCCCTTATAAATCAAAAGAATAGACCGAGATAGGGT
[37 nt withheld, positions 2801-2837]
AAAGAACGTGGACTCCAACGTCAAAGG
[49 nt withheld, positions 2865-2913]
T
[91 nt withheld, positions 2915-3005]
G
[124 nt withheld, positions 3007-3130]
CAGGTGGCACTTTTCGGGGAAATGTGCGCGGAACCCCTATTTGTTTATTTTTCTAAATACATTCAAATAT
GTATCCGCTCATGAGACAATAACCCTGATAAATGCTTCAATAATATTGAAAAAGGAAGAGTCCTGAGGCG
GAAAGAACCAGCTGTGGAATGTGTGTCAGTTAGGGTGTGGAAAGTCCCCAGGCTCCCCAGCAGGCAGAAG
TATGCAAAGCATGCATCTCAATTAGTCAGCAACCAGGTGTGGAAAGTCCCCAGGCTCCCCAGCAGGCAGA
AGTATGCAAAGCATGCATCTCAATTAGTCAGCAACCATAGTCCCGCCCCTAACTCCGCCCATCCCGCCCC
TAACTCCGCCCAGTTCCGCCCATTCTCCGCCCCATGGCTGACTAATTTTTTTTATTTATGCAGAGGCCGA
GGCCGCCTCGGCCTCTGAGCTATTCCAGAAGTAGTGAGGAGGCTTTTTTGGAGGCCTAGGCTTTTGCAAA
GATCGATCAAGAGACAGGATGAGGATCGTTTCGCATGATTGAACAAGATGGATTGCACGCAGGTTCTCCG
GCCGCTTGGGTGGAGAGGCTATTCGGCTATGACTGGGCACAACAGACAATCGGCTGCTCTGATGCCGCCG
TGTTCCGGCTGTCAGCGCAGGGGCGCCCGGTTCTTTTTGTCAAGACCGACCTGTCCGGTGCCCTGAATGA
ACTGCAAGACGAGGCAGCGCGGCTATCGTGGCTGGCCACGACGGGCGTTCCTTGCGCAGCTGTGCTCGAC
GTTGTCACTGAAGCGGGAAGGGACTGGCTGCTATTGGGCGAAGTGCCGGGGCAGGATCTCCTGTCATCTC
ACCTTGCTCCTGCCGAGAAAGTATCCATCATGGCTGATGCAATGCGGCGGCTGCATACGCTTGATCCGGC
TACCTGCCCATTCGACCACCAAGCGAAACATCGCATCGAGCGAGCACGTACTCGGATGGAAGCCGGTCTT
GTCGATCAGGATGATCTGGACGAAGAGCATCAGGGGCTCGCGCCAGCCGAACTGTTCGCCAGGCTCAAGG
CGAGCATGCCCGACGGCGAGGATCTCGTCGTGACCCATGGCGATGCCTGCTTGCCGAATATCATGGTGGA
AAATGGCCGCTTTTCTGGATTCATCGACTGTGGCCGGCTGGGTGTGGCGGACCGCTATCAGGACATAGCG
TTGGCTACCCGTGATATTGCTGAAGAGCTTGGCGGCGAATGGGCTGACCGCTTCCTCGTGCTTTACGGTA
TCGCCGCTCCCGATTCGCAGCGCATCGCCTTCTATCGCCTTCTTGACGAGTTCTTCTGAGCGGGACTCTG
GGGTTCGAAATGACCGACCAAGCGACGCCCAACCTGCCATCACGAGATTTCGATTCCACCGCCGCCTTCT
ATGAAAGGTTGGGCTTCGGAATCGTTTTCCGGGACGCCGGCTGGATGATCCTCCAGCGCGGGGATCTCAT
GCTGGAGTTCTTCGCCCACCCTAGGGGGAGGCTAACTGAAACACGGAAGGAGACAATACCGGAAGGAACC
CGCGCTATGACGGCAATAAAAAGACAGAATAAAACGCACGGTGTTGGGTCGTTTGTTCATAAACGCGGGG
TTCGGTCCCAGGGCTGGCACTCTGTCGATACCCCACCGAGACCCCATTGGGGCCAATACGCCCGCGTTTC
TTCCTTTTCCCCACCCCACCCCCCAAGTTCGGGTGAAGGCCCAGGGCTCGCAGCCAACGTCGGGGCGGCA
GGCCCTGCCATAGCCTCAGGTTACTCATATATACTTTAGATTGATTTAAAACTTCATTTTTAATTTAAAA
GGATCTAGGTGAAGATCCTTTTTGATAATCTCATGACCAAAATCCCTTAACGTGAGTTTTCGTTCCACTG
AGCGTCAGACCCCGTAGAAAAGATCAAAGGATCTTCTTGAGATCCTTTTTTTCTGCGCGTAATCTGCTGC
TTGCAAACAAAAAAACCACCGCTACCAGCGGTGGTTTGTTTGCCGGATCAAGAGCTACCAACTCTTTTTC
CGAAGGTAACTGGCTTCAGCAGAGCGCAGATACCAAATACTGTTCTTCTAGTGTAGCCGTAGTTAGGCCA
CCACTTCAAGAACTCTGTAGCACCGCCTACATACCTCGCTCTGCTAATCCTGTTACCAGTGGCTGCTGCC
AGTGGCGATAAGTCGTGTCTTACCGGGTTGGACTCAAGACGATAGTTACCGGATAAGGCGCAGCGGTCGG
GCTGAACGGGGGGTTCGTGCACACAGCCCAGCTTGGAGCGAACGACCTACACCGAACTGAGATACCTACA
GCGTGAGCTATGAGAAAGCGCCACGCTTCCCGAAGGGAGAAAGGCGGACAGGTATCCGGTAAGCGGCAGG
GTCGGAACAGGAGAGCGCACGAGGGAGCTTCCAGGGGGAAACGCCTGGTATCTTTATAGTCCTGTCGGGT
TTCGCCACCTCTGACTTGAGCGTCGATTTTTGTGATGCTCGTCAGGGGGGCGGAGCCTATGGAAAAACGC
CAGCAACGCGGCCTTTTTACGGTTCCTGGCCTTTTGCTGGCCTTTTGCTCACATGTTCTTTCCTGCGTTA
TCCCCTGATTCTGTGGATAACCGTATTACCGCCATGCATTAGTT
