>Addgene plasmid #118296 | GFP-ERK2 | depositor partial sequence | sequence record 223429 | EGFP-C;till ERK 819bp
GGAACTCTCGGCATGGACGAGCTGTACAAGTCCGGACTCAGATCTCGAGCGGCGGCGGCGGCGGCGGGCC
CGGAGATGGTCCGCGGGCAGGTGTTTGACGTAGGGCCGCGCTACACCAACCTCTCGTACATCGGAGAAGG
CGCCTACGGCATGGTTTGCTCTGCTTATGATAATCTCAACAAAGTTCGAGTTGCTATCAAGAAAATCAGT
CCTTTTGAGCACCAGACCTACTGTCAAAGAACCCTAAGAGAGATAAAAATCTTACTGCGCTTCAGACATG
AGAACATCATTGGCATCAATGACATCATCCGGGCACCAACCATTGAGCAAATGAAAGATGTATATATAGT
ACAGGACCTCATGGAGACGGACCTTTACAAGCTCTTGAAGACACAGCACCTCAGCAATGACCACATCTGC
TATTTTCTTTATCAGATCCTGAGAGGGCTAAAGTATATCCATTCAGCTAACGTTCTGCACCGTGACCTCA
AGCCTTCCAACCTCCTGCTGAACACCACTTGTGATCTCAAGATCTGTGACTTTGGCCTTGCCCGTGTTGC
AGATCCAGATCATGATCACACAGGGTTCTTGACAGAGTACGTAGCCACACGTTGGTACAGAGCTCCAGAA
ATTATGTTGAATTCCAAGGGTTATACCAAGTCCATTGATATTTGGTCTGTGGGCTGCATCCTGGCAGAGA
TGCTATCCAACAGGCCTATCTTCCCAGGAAAGCATTACCTTGACCAGCTGAATCACATCCTGGGTATTCT
TGGATCTCCATCACAGGAAGATCTGAATTGTATAATAAATTTAAAAGCTAGAAACTATTTGCTTTCTCTC
CCGCACAAAAATAAAGTGCCATGG
