>Addgene plasmid #118296 | GFP-ERK2 | depositor partial sequence | sequence record 223430 | rev; ERK103bp to the end
GGCATGGTTTGCTCTGCTTATGATAATCTCAACAAAGTTCGAGTTGCTATCAAGAAAATCAGTCCTTTTG
AGCACCAGACCTACTGTCAAAGAACCCTAAGAGAGATAAAAATCTTACTGCGCTTCAGACATGAGAACAT
CATTGGCATCAATGACATCATCCGGGCACCAACCATTGAGCAAATGAAAGATGTATATATAGTACAGGAC
CTCATGGAGACGGACCTTTACAAGCTCTTGAAGACACAGCACCTCAGCAATGACCACATCTGCTATTTTC
TTTATCAGATCCTGAGAGGGCTAAAGTATATCCATTCAGCTAACGTTCTGCACCGTGACCTCAAGCCTTC
CAACCTCCTGCTGAACACCACTTGTGATCTCAAGATCTGTGACTTTGGCCTTGCCCGTGTTGCAGATCCA
GATCATGATCACACAGGGTTCTTGACAGAGTACGTAGCCACACGTTGGTACAGAGCTCCAGAAATTATGT
TGAATTCCAAGGGTTATACCAAGTCCATTGATATTTGGTCTGTGGGCTGCATCCTGGCAGAGATGCTATC
CAACAGGCCTATCTTCCCAGGAAAGCATTACCTTGACCAGCTGAATCACATCCTGGGTATTCTTGGATCT
CCATCACAGGAAGATCTGAATTGTATAATAAATTTAAAAGCTAGAAACTATTTGCTTTCTCTCCCGCACA
AAAATAAGGTGCCATGGAACAGGTTGTTCCCAAATGCTGACTCCAAAGCTCTGGATTTACTGGATAAAAT
GTTGACATTTAACCCTCACAAGAGGATTGAAGTTGAACAGGCTCTGGCCCACCCATACCTGGAGCAGTAT
TATGACCCAAGTGATGAGCCCATTGCTGAAGCGCCATTCAAGTTTGACATGGAGTTGGACGACTTACCTA
AGGAGAAGCTCAAAGAACTCATTTTTGAAGAGACTGCTAGATTCCAGCCAGGATACAGATCTTAGAGGAT
CCACCGATCAGTTAACTGTC
